Addgene plasmid #237574: pMIHP-12647 S.C.E
Purpose: (Empty Backbone) S.C.E Flow Code Plasmid
Depositing lab: Adrian Liston. Depositing organization: Babraham Institute.
Backbone
  Vector backbone: p.MIHP — made from p.MIGII with the GFP element being replaced with the histone epitopes
  Vector type: Retroviral
  Tag / fusion protein: S; C; E
Growth in bacteria
  Bacterial resistance: Ampicillin, 100 μg/mL
  Growth temperature: 30°C
  Growth strain: NEB Stable
  Copy number: Unknown
Gene/Insert
  Gene/Insert name: None
Terms and licenses: Academic/Nonprofit Terms; Industry Terms: Not Available to Industry
How to cite: pMIHP-12647 S.C.E was a gift from Adrian Liston (Addgene plasmid # 237574 ; http://n2t.net/addgene:237574 ; RRID:Addgene_237574)
