[The description below was written by a language model from this plasmid's Addgene catalogue record and pLannotate feature annotations shown in this document.]
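Description:
pMIHP-12647 S.C.E is an empty-backbone gammaretroviral vector built on p.MIHP, a derivative of p.MIGII in which the GFP reporter was replaced by a histone carrying epitope tags. The viral portion is flanked by 5' and 3' long terminal repeats of murine embryonic stem cell virus (MSCV-type). It also contains the MESV Ψ packaging signal and a truncated MMLV gag segment lacking its start codon, which together allow the transcribed genome to be packaged into retroviral particles when the viral proteins are supplied in trans. In bacteria the plasmid replicates from a high-copy ColE1/pUC-type origin and is selected with ampicillin through the β-lactamase gene and its promoter. The short TcR, env, lacI, rop, bom and lacZα fragments and the lac promoter/operator region are remnants of earlier cloning backbones rather than functional elements.

The payload is arranged as in other MIG-style bicistronic vectors. Transcription is driven by the 5' LTR, and an EMCV IRES directs translation of a downstream reporter, here the mouse histone H2B (H2bc3) coding sequence. The record lists no insert, so the region between the gag fragment and the IRES is presumably where a gene of interest would be cloned, although no cloning site is annotated there. The catalogue lists the tags "S; C; E", but the feature table does not annotate them. They probably lie in the unannotated stretch following the H2B sequence, and their exact identities are not spelled out in the record. The stated purpose is a "Flow Code" plasmid. This suggests that transduced cells are marked by a nuclear, histone-anchored combination of epitopes that antibody staining and flow cytometry can read, so that the S.C.E combination serves as one code among a set of differently tagged vectors.
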