Features (pLannotate 1.2.2; 19 found; start..end, strand, type, name):
     32..233     -  CDS            TcR (fragment): tetracycline efflux protein; tet; confers resistance to tetracycline
    234..332     +  CDS            env (fragment): murine leukemia virus gPr80 envelope polyprotein precursor; env; proteolytically cleaved into gp70SU and p15TM subunits
    374..890     +  LTR            5' LTR: 5' long terminal repeat from murine embryonic stem cell virus
    954..1295    +  misc_feature   MESV Ψ: packaging signal of murine embryonic stem cell virus
   1362..1778    +  CDS            gag (truncated): truncated Moloney murine leukemia virus (MMLV) gag gene lacking the start codon
   1837..2397    +  misc_feature   IRES: internal ribosome entry site (IRES) of the encephalomyocarditis virus (EMCV)
   2400..2777    +  CDS            H2bc3: H2B1B_MOUSE - Also known as Hist1h2bb Experimental evidence at protein level: Swiss-Prot protein existence level 1. Core component of nucleosome. Nucleosomes wrap and compact DNA into chromatin, limiting DNA accessibility to the cellular machineries which require DNA as a template. Histones thereby play a central role in transcription regulation, DNA repair, DNA replication and chromosomal stability. DNA accessibility is regulated via a complex set of post-translational modifications of histones, also called histone code, and nucleosome remodeling. From Mus musculus (Mouse).
   3004..3034    +  misc_feature   MCS (fragment): pUC18/19 multiple cloning site
   3154..3668    +  LTR            3' LTR: 3' long terminal repeat from murine embryonic stem cell virus
   3830..3846    -  protein_bind   lac operator: The lac repressor binds to the lac operator to inhibit transcription in E. coli. This inhibition can be relieved by adding lactose or isopropyl-β-D-thiogalactopyranoside (IPTG). lac repressor encoded by lacI
   3854..3884    -  promoter       lac promoter: promoter for the E. coli lac operon
   3899..3920    -  protein_bind   CAP binding site: CAP binding activates transcription in the presence of cAMP. E. coli catabolite activator protein
   3933..4025    -  CDS            lacI (fragment): lac repressor; lacI; The lac repressor binds to the lac operator to inhibit transcription in E. coli. This inhibition can be relieved by adding lactose or isopropyl-β-D-thiogalactopyranoside (IPTG).
   4208..4796    -  rep_origin     ori: high-copy-number ColE1/pMB1/pBR322/pUC origin of replication
   4967..5827    -  CDS            AmpR: β-lactamase; bla; confers resistance to ampicillin, carbenicillin, and related antibiotics
   5828..5932    -  promoter       AmpR promoter: bla
   6027..6062    +  CDS            rop (fragment): Rop protein, which maintains plasmids at low copy number; rop
   6164..6263    +  misc_feature   bom (fragment): basis of mobility region from pBR322
   6269..32      -  CDS            lacZα (fragment) (across the origin): LacZα fragment of β-galactosidase; lacZ fragment
>Addgene plasmid #237574 | pMIHP-12647 S.C.E | addgene full sequence | sequence record 477169 | Addgene NGS Result
TTTTCCCAGTCACGACGTTGTAAAACGACGGCGCAAGGAATGGTGCATGCAAGGAGATGGCGCCCAACAG
TCCCCCGGCCACGGGGCCTGCCACCATACCCACGCCGAAACAAGCGCTCATGAGCCCGAAGTGGCGAGCC
CGATCTTCCCCATCGGTGATGTCGGCGATATAGGCGCCAGCAACCGCACCTGTGGCGCCGGTGATGCCGG
CCACGATGCGTCCGGCGTAGAGGCGATTAGTCCAATTTGTTAAAGACAGGATATCAGTGGTCCAGGCTCT
AGTTTTGACTCAACAATATCACCAGCTGAAGCCTATAGAGTACGAGCCATAGATAAAATAAAAGATTTTA
TTTAGTCTCCAGAAAAAGGGGGGAATGAAAGACCCCACCTGTAGGTTTGGCAAGCTAGCTTAAGTAACGC
CATTTTGCAAGGCATGGAAAATACATAACTGAGAATAGAGAAGTTCAGATCAAGGTTAGGAACAGAGAGA
CAGCAGAATATGGGCCAAACAGGATATCTGTGGTAAGCAGTTCCTGCCCCGGCTCAGGGCCAAGAACAGA
TGGTCCCCAGATGCGGTCCCGCCCTCAGCAGTTTCTAGAGAACCATCAGATGTTTCCAGGGTGCCCCAAG
GACCTGAAATGACCCTGTGCCTTATTTGAACTAACCAATCAGTTCGCTTCTCGCTTCTGTTCGCGCGCTT
CTGCTCCCCGAGCTCAATAAAAGAGCCCACAACCCCTCACTCGGCGCGCCAGTCCTCCGATAGACTGCGT
CGCCCGGGTACCCGTATTCCCAATAAAGCCTCTTGCTGTTTGCATCCGAATCGTGGACTCGCTGATCCTT
GGGAGGGTCTCCTCAGATTGATTGACTGCCCACCTCGGGGGTCTTTCATTTGGAGGTTCCACCGAGATTT
GGAGACCCCTGCCCAGGGACCACCGACCCCCCCGCCGGGAGGTAAGCTGGCCAGCGGTCGTTTCGTGTCT
GTCTCTGTCTTTGTGCGTGTTTGTGCCGGCATCTAATGTTTGCGCCTGCGTCTGTACTAGTTAGCTAACT
AGCTCTGTATCTGGCGGACCCGTGGTGGAACTGACGAGTTCTGAACACCCGGCCGCAACCCTGGGAGACG
TCCCAGGGACTTTGGGGGCCGTTTTTGTGGCCCGACCTGAGGAAGGGAGTCGATGTGGAATCCGACCCCG
TCAGGATATGTGGTTCTGGTAGGAGACGAGAACCTAAAACAGTTCCCGCCTCCGTCTGAATTTTTGCTTT
CGGTTTGGAACCGAAGCCGCGCGTCTTGTCTGCTGCAGCGCTGCAGCATCGTTCTGTGTTGTCTCTGTCT
GACTGTGTTTCTGTATTTGTCTGAAAATTAGGGCCAGACTGTTACCACTCCCTTAAGTTTGACCTTAGGT
CACTGGAAAGATGTCGAGCGGATCGCTCACAACCAGTCGGTAGATGTCAAGAAGAGACGTTGGGTTACCT
TCTGCTCTGCAGAATGGCCAACCTTTAACGTCGGATGGCCGCGAGACGGCACCTTTAACCGAGACCTCAT
CACCCAGGTTAAGATCAAGGTCTTTTCACCTGGCCCGCATGGACACCCAGACCAGGTCCCCTACATCGTG
ACCTGGGAAGCCTTGGCTTTTGACCCCCCTCCCTGGGTCAAGCCCTTTGTACACCCTAAGCCTCCGCCTC
CTCTTCCTCCATCCGCCCCGTCTCTCCCCCTTGAACCTCCTCGTTCGACCCCGCCTCGATCCTCCCTTTA
TCCAGCCCTCACTCCTTCTCTAGGCGCCGGAATTCCGAACAGTCTTCCGTAATAGAAGACACAAGGCTCG
AGCGGGATCAATTCCGCCCCCCCCCTAACGTTACTGGCCGAAGCCGCTTGGAATAAGGCCGGTGTGCGTT
TGTCTATATGTTATTTTCCACCATATTGCCGTCTTTTGGCAATGTGAGGGCCCGGAAACCTGGCCCTGTC
TTCTTGACGAGCATTCCTAGGGGTCTTTCCCCTCTCGCCAAAGGAATGCAAGGTCTGTTGAATGTCGTGA
AGGAAGCAGTTCCTCTGGAAGCTTCTTGAAGACAAACAACGTCTGTAGCGACCCTTTGCAGGCAGCGGAA
CCCCCCACCTGGCGACAGGTGCCTCTGCGGCCAAAAGCCACGTGTATAAGATACACCTGCAAAGGCGGCA
CAACCCCAGTGCCACGTTGTGAGTTGGATAGTTGTGGAAAGAGTCAAATGGCTCTCCTCAAGCGTATTCA
ACAAGGGGCTGAAGGATGCCCAGAAGGTACCCCATTGTATGGGATCTGATCTGGGGCCTCGGTGCACATG
CTTTACATGTGTTTAGTCGAGGTTAAAAAAACGTCTAGGCCCCCCGAACCACGGGGACGTGGTTTTCCTT
TGAAAAACACGATAATACCATGCCAGAGCCTTCTAAGTCTGCACCAGCCCCTAAGAAGGGATCTAAGAAA
GCCATCTCTAAGGCGCAGAAGAAGGATGGCAAGAAGCGCAAGCGCAGCCGCAAGGAGAGCTATTCGGTGT
ACGTGTACAAGGTGCTGAAGCAAGTGCACCCCGACACCGGCATCTCCTCCAAGGCCATGGGCATCATGAA
CTCGTTCGTGAACGACATCTTCGAGCGCATCGCGAGCGAGGCGTCCCGCCTGGCGCATTACAACAAGCGC
TCGACCATCACGTCCCGGGAGATCCAGACGGCCGTGCGCCTGCTGCTGCCCGGGGAGCTGGCCAAGCACG
CCGTGTCGGAGGGCACTAAGGCCGTCACCAAGTACACCAGCTCCAAGGACCCACCGGTCGCCACCGGATC
CACGGTCGCCACCATGGGCAAGGAGACCGCCGCCGCCAAGTTCGAGAGGCAGCACATGGACAGCGGAGGA
GGCGGGGGAGGGGAGGACCAGGTGGACCCCAGGCTGATCGACGGCAAGGGAGGAGGCGGGGGAGGGGGGG
CACCTGTGCCCTATCCAGATCCCCTGGAGCCTAGGGGCATGCTGATGGTGTAAGCGGCCGCGACTCTAGA
GTCGACCTGCAGGCATGCAAGCTTCAGGTAGCCGGCTAACGTTAACAACCGGTACCTCTAGAACTATAGC
TAGCATGCGCAAATTTAAAGCGCTGATATCGATAAAATAAAAGATTTTATTTAGTCTCCAGAAAAAGGGG
GGAATGAAAGACCCCACCTGTAGGTTTGGCAAGCTAGCTTAAGTAACGCCATTTTGCAAGGCATGGAAAA
TACATAACTGAGAATAGAGAAGTTCAGATCAAGGTTAGGAACAGAGAGACAGCAGAATATGGGCCAAACA
GGATATCTGTGGTAAGCAGTTCCTGCCCCGGCTCAGGGCCAAGAACAGATGGTCCCCAGATGCGGTCCCG
CCCTCAGCAGTTTCTAGAGAACCATCAGATGTTTCCAGGGTGCCCCAAGGACCTGAAATGACCCTGTGCC
TTATTTGAACTAACCAATCAGTTCGCTTCTCGCTTCTGTTCGCGCGCTTCTGCTCCCCGAGCTCAATAAA
AGAGCCCACAACCCCTCACTCGGCGCGCCAGTCCTCCGATAGACTGCGTCGCCCGGGTACCCGTGTATCC
AATAAACCCTCTTGCAGTTGCATCCGACTTGTGGTCTCGCTGTTCCTTGGGAGGGTCTCCTCTGAGTGAT
TGACTACCCGTCAGCGGGGGTCTTTCATGGGTAACAGTTTCTTGAAGTTGGAGAACAACATTCTGAGGGT
AGGAGTCGAATATTAAGTAATCCTGACTCAATTAGCCACTGTTTTGAATCCACATACTCCAATACTCCTG
AAATAGTTCATTATGGACAGCGCAGAAAGAGCTGGGGAGAATTGTGAAATTGTTATCCGCTCACAATTCC
ACACAACATACGAGCCGGAAGCATAAAGTGTAAAGCCTGGGGTGCCTAATGAGTGAGCTAACTCACATTA
ATTGCGTTGCGCTCACTGCCCGCTTTCCAGTCGGGAAACCTGTCGTGCCAGCTGCATTAATGAATCGGCC
AACGCGCGGGGAGAGGCGGTTTGCGTATTGGGCGCTCTTCCGCTTCCTCGCTCACTGACTCGCTGCGCTC
GGTCGTTCGGCTGCGGCGAGCGGTATCAGCTCACTCAAAGGCGGTAATACGGTTATCCACAGAATCAGGG
GATAACGCAGGAAAGAACATGTGAGCAAAAGGCCAGCAAAAGGCCAGGAACCGTAAAAAGGCCGCGTTGC
TGGCGTTTTTCCATAGGCTCCGCCCCCCTGACGAGCATCACAAAAATCGACGCTCAAGTCAGAGGTGGCG
AAACCCGACAGGACTATAAAGATACCAGGCGTTTCCCCCTGGAAGCTCCCTCGTGCGCTCTCCTGTTCCG
ACCCTGCCGCTTACCGGATACCTGTCCGCCTTTCTCCCTTCGGGAAGCGTGGCGCTTTCTCATAGCTCAC
GCTGTAGGTATCTCAGTTCGGTGTAGGTCGTTCGCTCCAAGCTGGGCTGTGTGCACGAACCCCCCGTTCA
GCCCGACCGCTGCGCCTTATCCGGTAACTATCGTCTTGAGTCCAACCCGGTAAGACACGACTTATCGCCA
CTGGCAGCAGCCACTGGTAACAGGATTAGCAGAGCGAGGTATGTAGGCGGTGCTACAGAGTTCTTGAAGT
GGTGGCCTAACTACGGCTACACTAGAAGAACAGTATTTGGTATCTGCGCTCTGCTGAAGCCAGTTACCTT
CGGAAAAAGAGTTGGTAGCTCTTGATCCGGCAAACAAACCACCGCTGGTAGCGGTGGTTTTTTTGTTTGC
AAGCAGCAGATTACGCGCAGAAAAAAAGGATCTCAAGAAGATCCTTTGATCTTTTCTACGGGGTCTGACG
CTCAGTGGAACGAAAACTCACGTTAAGGGATTTTGGTCATGAGATTATCAAAAAGGATCTTCACCTAGAT
CCTTTTAAATTAAAAATGAAGTTTTAAATCAATCTAAAGTATATATGAGTAAACTTGGTCTGACAGTTAC
CAATGCTTAATCAGTGAGGCACCTATCTCAGCGATCTGTCTATTTCGTTCATCCATAGTTGCCTGACTCC
CCGTCGTGTAGATAACTACGATACGGGAGGGCTTACCATCTGGCCCCAGTGCTGCAATGATACCGCGAGA
CCCACGCTCACCGGCTCCAGATTTATCAGCAATAAACCAGCCAGCCGGAAGGGCCGAGCGCAGAAGTGGT
CCTGCAACTTTATCCGCCTCCATCCAGTCTATTAATTGTTGCCGGGAAGCTAGAGTAAGTAGTTCGCCAG
TTAATAGTTTGCGCAACGTTGTTGCCATTGCTACAGGCATCGTGGTGTCACGCTCGTCGTTTGGTATGGC
TTCATTCAGCTCCGGTTCCCAACGATCAAGGCGAGTTACATGATCCCCCATGTTGTGCAAAAAAGCGGTT
AGCTCCTTCGGTCCTCCGATCGTTGTCAGAAGTAAGTTGGCCGCAGTGTTATCACTCATGGTTATGGCAG
CACTGCATAATTCTCTTACTGTCATGCCATCCGTAAGATGCTTTTCTGTGACTGGTGAGTACTCAACCAA
GTCATTCTGAGAATAGTGTATGCGGCGACCGAGTTGCTCTTGCCCGGCGTCAATACGGGATAATACCGCG
CCACATAGCAGAACTTTAAAAGTGCTCATCATTGGAAAACGTTCTTCGGGGCGAAAACTCTCAAGGATCT
TACCGCTGTTGAGATCCAGTTCGATGTAACCCACTCGTGCACCCAACTGATCTTCAGCATCTTTTACTTT
CACCAGCGTTTCTGGGTGAGCAAAAACAGGAAGGCAAAATGCCGCAAAAAAGGGAATAAGGGCGACACGG
AAATGTTGAATACTCATACTCTTCCTTTTTCAATATTATTGAAGCATTTATCAGGGTTATTGTCTCATGA
GCGGATACATATTTGAATGTATTTAGAAAAATAAACAAATAGGGGTTCCGCGCACATTTCCCCGAAAAGT
GCCACCTGACGTCTAAGAAACCATTATTATCATGACATTAACCTATAAAAATAGGCGTATCACGAGGCCC
TTTCGTCTCGCGCGTTTCGGTGATGACGGTGAAAACCTCTGACACATGCAGCTCCCGGAGACGGTCACAG
CTTGTCTGTAAGCGGATGCCGGGAGCAGACAAGCCCGTCAGGGCGCGTCAGCGGGTGTTGGCGGGTGTCG
GGGCTGGCTTAACTATGCGGCATCAGAGCAGATTGTACTGAGAGTGCACCATATGCGGTGTGAAATACCG
CACAGATGCGTAAGGAGAAAATACCGCATCAGGCGCCATTCGCCATTCAGGCTGCGCAACTGTTGGGAAG
GGCGATCGGTGCGGGCCTCTTCGCTATTACGCCAGCTGGCGAAAGGGGGATGTGCTGCAAGGCGATTAAG
TTGGGTAACGCCAGGG
